>Addgene plasmid #78624 | sgRNA(MS2)_Prnp_SAM1 | depositor full sequence | sequence record 146702 | sgRNA(MS2)_Prnp_SAM1
GCTAGCGAGGGCCTATTTCCCATGATTCCTTCATATTTGCATATACGATACAAGGCTGTTAGAGAGATAA
TTGGAATTAATTTGACTGTAAACACAAAGATATTAGTACAAAATACGTGACGTAGAAAGTAATAATTTCT
TGGGTAGTTTGCAGTTTTAAAATTATGTTTTAAAATGGACTATCATATGCTTACCGTAACTTGAAAGTAT
TTCGATTTCTTGGCTTTATATATCTTGTGGAAAGGACGAAACACCGATAGTTGCTGAGCGTCGTCAGTTT
TAGAGCTAGGCCAACATGAGGATCACCCATGTCTGCAGGGCCTAGCAAGTTAAAATAAGGCTAGTCCGTT
ATCAACTTGGCCAACATGAGGATCACCCATGTCTGCAGGGCCAAGTGGCACCGAGTCGGTGCTTTTTTTG
AATTCTGATGCGGTATTTTCTCCTTACGCATCTGTGCGGTATTTCACACCGCATA
[95 nt withheld, positions 476-570]
T
[46 nt withheld, positions 572-617]
C
[141 nt withheld, positions 619-759]
CCTTTGACGTTGGAGTCCACGTTCTTT
[37 nt withheld, positions 787-823]
ACTCTATCTCGGGCTATTCTTTTGATTTATAAGGGATTTTGCCGATTTCGGTCTATTGGTTAAAAAATGA
GCTGATTTAACAAAAATTTAACGCGAATTTTAACAAAATATTAACGTTTACAATTTTATGGTGCACTCTC
AGTACAATCTGCTCTGATGCCGCATAGTTAAGCCAGCCCCGACACCCGCCAACACCCGCTGACGCGCCCT
GACGGGCTTGTCTGCTCCCGGCATCCGCTTACAGACAAGCTGTGACCGTCTCCGGGAGCTGCATGTGTCA
GAGGTTTTCACCGTCATCACCGAAACGCGCGAGACGAAAGGGCCTCGTGATACGCCTATTTTTATAGGTT
AATGTCATGATAATAATGGTTTCTTAGACGTCAGGTGGCACTTTTCGGGGAAATGTGCGCGGAACCCCTA
TTTGTTTATTTTTCTAAATACATTCAAATATGTATCCGCTCATGAGACAATAACCCTGATAAATGCTTCA
ATAATATTGAAAAAGGAAGAGTATGAGTATTCAACATTTCCGTGTCGCCCTTATTCCCTTTTTTGCGGCA
TTTTGCCTTCCTGTTTTTGCTCACCCAGAAACGCTGGTGAAAGTAAAAGATGCTGAAGATCAGTTGGGTG
CACGAGTGGGTTACATCGAACTGGATCTCAACAGCGGTAAGATCCTTGAGAGTTTTCGCCCCGAAGAACG
TTTTCCAATGATGAGCACTTTTAAAGTTCTGCTATGTGGCGCGGTATTATCCCGTATTGACGCCGGGCAA
GAGCAACTCGGTCGCCGCATACACTATTCTCAGAATGACTTGGTTGAGTACTCACCAGTCACAGAAAAGC
ATCTTACGGATGGCATGACAGTAAGAGAATTATGCAGTGCTGCCATAACCATGAGTGATAACACTGCGGC
CAACTTACTTCTGACAACGATCGGAGGACCGAAGGAGCTAACCGCTTTTTTGCACAACATGGGGGATCAT
GTAACTCGCCTTGATCGTTGGGAACCGGAGCTGAATGAAGCCATACCAAACGACGAGCGTGACACCACGA
TGCCTGTAGCAATGGCAACAACGTTGCGCAAACTATTAACTGGCGAACTACTTACTCTAGCTTCCCGGCA
ACAATTAATAGACTGGATGGAGGCGGATAAAGTTGCAGGACCACTTCTGCGCTCGGCCCTTCCGGCTGGC
TGGTTTATTGCTGATAAATCTGGAGCCGGTGAGCGTGGAAGCCGCGGTATCATTGCAGCACTGGGGCCAG
ATGGTAAGCCCTCCCGTATCGTAGTTATCTACACGACGGGGAGTCAGGCAACTATGGATGAACGAAATAG
ACAGATCGCTGAGATAGGTGCCTCACTGATTAAGCATTGGTAACTGTCAGACCAAGTTTACTCATATATA
CTTTAGATTGATTTAAAACTTCATTTTTAATTTAAAAGGATCTAGGTGAAGATCCTTTTTGATAATCTCA
TGACCAAAATCCCTTAACGTGAGTTTTCGTTCCACTGAGCGTCAGACCCCGTAGAAAAGATCAAAGGATC
TTCTTGAGATCCTTTTTTTCTGCGCGTAATCTGCTGCTTGCAAACAAAAAAACCACCGCTACCAGCGGTG
GTTTGTTTGCCGGATCAAGAGCTACCAACTCTTTTTCCGAAGGTAACTGGCTTCAGCAGAGCGCAGATAC
CAAATACTGTTCTTCTAGTGTAGCCGTAGTTAGGCCACCACTTCAAGAACTCTGTAGCACCGCCTACATA
CCTCGCTCTGCTAATCCTGTTACCAGTGGCTGCTGCCAGTGGCGATAAGTCGTGTCTTACCGGGTTGGAC
TCAAGACGATAGTTACCGGATAAGGCGCAGCGGTCGGGCTGAACGGGGGGTTCGTGCACACAGCCCAGCT
TGGAGCGAACGACCTACACCGAACTGAGATACCTACAGCGTGAGCTATGAGAAAGCGCCACGCTTCCCGA
AGGGAGAAAGGCGGACAGGTATCCGGTAAGCGGCAGGGTCGGAACAGGAGAGCGCACGAGGGAGCTTCCA
GGGGGAAACGCCTGGTATCTTTATAGTCCTGTCGGGTTTCGCCACCTCTGACTTGAGCGTCGATTTTTGT
GATGCTCGTCAGGGGGGCGGAGCCTATGGAAAAACGCCAGCAACGCGGCCTTTTTACGGTTCCTGGCCTT
TTGCTGGCCTTTTGCTCA
Features (pLannotate 1.2.2; 12 found; start..end, strand, type, name):
      7..247     +  promoter       U6 promoter: RNA polymerase III promoter for human U6 snRNA
    294..312     +  misc_RNA       MS2 stem loop: stem loop that binds the bacteriophage MS2 coat protein
    323..359     +  misc_RNA       gRNA scaffold (fragment): guide RNA scaffold for the Streptococcus pyogenes CRISPR/Cas9 system
    364..382     +  misc_RNA       MS2 stem loop: stem loop that binds the bacteriophage MS2 coat protein
    393..412     +  misc_RNA       gRNA scaffold (fragment): guide RNA scaffold for the Streptococcus pyogenes CRISPR/Cas9 system
    425..475     -  misc_feature   bom (fragment): basis of mobility region from pBR322
    494..949     +  rep_origin     f1 ori (sequence partly withheld): f1 bacteriophage origin of replication; arrow indicates direction of (+) strand synthesis
    950..999     -  misc_feature   bom (fragment): basis of mobility region from pBR322
   1101..1136    -  CDS            rop (fragment): Rop protein, which maintains plasmids at low copy number; rop
   1231..1335    +  promoter       AmpR promoter: bla
   1336..2196    +  CDS            AmpR: β-lactamase; bla; confers resistance to ampicillin, carbenicillin, and related antibiotics
   2367..2955    +  rep_origin     ori: high-copy-number ColE1/pMB1/pBR322/pUC origin of replication
