[The description below was written by a language model from this plasmid's Addgene catalogue record and pLannotate feature annotations shown in this document.]
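Description:
sgRNA(MS2)_Prnp_SAM1 is a small (about 3.0 kb) mammalian CRISPR guide-expression plasmid built on the sgRNA(MS2) backbone. It is maintained in E. coli through a high-copy ColE1/pUC-type origin and selected with ampicillin via the bla (β-lactamase) gene under its own promoter. An f1 phage origin is also present, and the short bom and rop fragments annotated nearby appear to be backbone remnants rather than functional elements. The plasmid carries no mammalian selection marker or reporter, and no Cas9 coding sequence, so it must be delivered together with the other components of the system.

The payload is a single RNA polymerase III transcription unit. A human U6 promoter drives an "sgRNA2.0" guide, in which a spacer directed against the mouse prion protein gene (Prnp) is fused to a Streptococcus pyogenes Cas9 scaffold modified to contain two MS2 stem loops. These hairpins bind the bacteriophage MS2 coat protein, allowing MS2-fused effector domains to be recruited to the site where a Cas9 protein is guided. According to the record, the guide targets a position 158 nt upstream of the Prnp transcription start site, which, together with the "SAM" name, is consistent with transcriptional activation of the endogenous gene using a synergistic activation mediator-type approach, although the record does not spell out the partner components. The spacer was inserted between BbsI sites that were destroyed during cloning. The insert field is labelled "SAM2" whereas the plasmid name is "SAM1", a discrepancy the record does not resolve.
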