Addgene plasmid #78624: sgRNA(MS2)_Prnp_SAM1
Purpose: Encodes sgRNA2.0 targeting 158nt upstream of TSS
Depositing lab: Walker Jackson. Depositing organization: Deutsches Zentrum fuer Neurodegenerative Erkrankungen (DZNE). Publication: Manipulating the Prion Protein Gene Sequence and Expression Levels with CRISPR/Cas9. Kaczmarczyk L, Mende Y, Zevnik B, Jackson WS. PLoS One. 2016 Apr 29;11(4):e0154604. doi: 10.1371/journal.pone.0154604. eCollection 2016. PONE-D-16-11813 PubMed 27128441.
Backbone
  Vector backbone: sgRNA(MS2)
  Total vector size (bp): 3010
  Vector type: Mammalian Expression, CRISPR
Growth in bacteria
  Bacterial resistance: Ampicillin, 100 μg/mL
  Growth temperature: 37°C
  Growth strain: NEB Stable
  Copy number: Unknown
Gene/Insert
  Gene/Insert name: sgRNA(MS2)_Prnp_SAM2
  gRNA/shRNA sequence: GATAGTTGCTGAGCGTCGTCA
  Species: M. musculus (mouse)
  Entrez Gene: Prnp (a.k.a. CD230, PrP, PrP<C>, PrPC, PrPSc, Prn-i, Prn-p, Sinc, prP27-30, prP33-35C)
  Promoter: U6
  Cloning method: Restriction Enzyme; 5′ cloning site BbsI (destroyed during cloning); 3′ cloning site BbsI (destroyed during cloning)
  Sequencing primers: 5′ ACTATCATATGCTTACCGTAAC
Terms and licenses: Academic/Nonprofit Terms; Industry Terms: Not Available to Industry
How to cite: sgRNA(MS2)_Prnp_SAM1 was a gift from Walker Jackson (Addgene plasmid # 78624 ; http://n2t.net/addgene:78624 ; RRID:Addgene_78624)
