>Addgene plasmid #78624 | sgRNA(MS2)_Prnp_SAM1 | addgene partial sequence | sequence record 153148 | pBR322ori-F 5'-GGGAAACGCCTGGTATCTTT-3'
GCCACCTCTGACTTGAGCGTCGATTTTTGTGATGCTCGTCAGGGGGGCGGAGCCTATGGAAAAACGCCAG
CAACGCGGCCTTTTTACGGTTCCTGGCCTTTTGCTGGCCTTTTGCTCAGCTAGCGAGGGCCTATTTCCCA
TGATTCCTTCATATTTGCATATACGATACAAGGCTGTTAGAGAGATAATTGGAATTAATTTGACTGTAAA
CACAAAGATATTAGTACAAAATACGTGACGTAGAAAGTAATAATTTCTTGGGTAGTTTGCAGTTTTAAAA
TTATGTTTTAAAATGGACTATCATATGCTTACCGTAACTTGAAAGTATTTCGATTTCTTGGCTTTATATA
TCTTGTGGAAAGGACGAAACACCGATAGTTGCTGAGCGTCGTCAGTTTTAGAGCTAGGCCAACATGAGGA
TCACCCATGTCTGCAGGGCCTAGCAAGTTAAAATAAGGCTAGTCCGTTATCAACTTGGCCAACATGAGGA
TCACCCATGTCTGCAGGGCCAAGTGGCACCGAGTCGGTGCTTTTTTTGAATTCTGATGCGGTATTTTCTC
CTTACGCATCTGTGCGGTATTTCACACCGCATA
[95 nt withheld, positions 594-688]
T
[46 nt withheld, positions 690-735]
C
[141 nt withheld, positions 737-877]
CCTTTGACGTTGGAGTCCACGTTCTTT
[37 nt withheld, positions 905-941]
ACTCTATCTCGGGCTATTCTTTTGATTTATAAGGGATTTTGCCGATTTCGGTCTATTG
