>Addgene plasmid #78624 | sgRNA(MS2)_Prnp_SAM1 | addgene partial sequence | sequence record 153151 | Amp-R 5'-ATAATACCGCGCCACATAGC-3'
CTCATCATTGGAAAACGTTCTTCGGGGCGAAAACTCTCAAGGATCTTACCGCTGTTGAGATCCAGTTCGA
TGTAACCCACTCGTGCACCCAACTGATCTTCAGCATCTTTTACTTTCACCAGCGTTTCTGGGTGAGCAAA
AACAGGAAGGCAAAATGCCGCAAAAAAGGGAATAAGGGCGACACGGAAATGTTGAATACTCATACTCTTC
CTTTTTCAATATTATTGAAGCATTTATCAGGGTTATTGTCTCATGAGCGGATACATATTTGAATGTATTT
AGAAAAATAAACAAATAGGGGTTCCGCGCACATTTCCCCGAAAAGTGCCACCTGACGTCTAAGAAACCAT
TATTATCATGACATTAACCTATAAAAATAGGCGTATCACGAGGCCCTTTCGTCTCGCGCGTTTCGGTGAT
GACGGTGAAAACCTCTGACACATGCAGCTCCCGGAGACGGTCACAGCTTGTCTGTAAGCGGATGCCGGGA
GCAGACAAGCCCGTCAGGGCGCGTCAGCGGGTGTTGGCGGGTGTCGGGGCTGGCTTAACTATGCGGCATC
AGAGCAGATTGTACTGAGAGTGCACCATAAAATTGTAAACGTTAATATTTTGTTAAAATTCGCGTTAAAT
TTTTGTTAAATCAGCTCATTTTTTAACCAATAGACCGAAATCGGCAAAATCCCTTATAAATCAAAAGAAT
AGCCCGAGATAGAGT
[37 nt withheld, positions 716-752]
AAAGAACGTGGACTCCAACGTCAAAGG
[141 nt withheld, positions 780-920]
G
[46 nt withheld, positions 922-967]
A
[67 nt withheld, positions 969-1035]
